Addgene plasmid #59565: pTK296
Purpose: SIN SP6 P1234 (nsP2 P726S) SGP(14) 2xK-turn Kozak EGFP-PEST
Depositing lab: Ron Weiss. Depositing organization: Massachusetts Institute of Technology. Publication: Mammalian synthetic circuits with RNA binding proteins for RNA-only delivery. Wroblewska L, Kitada T, Endo K, Siciliano V, Stillo B, Saito H, Weiss R. Nat Biotechnol. 2015 Aug 3. doi: 10.1038/nbt.3301. PubMed 26237515.
Backbone
  Vector backbone: SIN
Growth in bacteria
  Bacterial resistance: Ampicillin, 100 μg/mL
  Growth temperature: 37°C
  Growth strain: DH5alpha
  Copy number: Unknown
Gene/Insert
  Gene/Insert name: SGP(14) 2xK-turn Kozak EGFP-PEST
Terms and licenses: Academic/Nonprofit Terms; Industry Terms: Not Available to Industry
How to cite: pTK296 was a gift from Ron Weiss (Addgene plasmid # 59565 ; http://n2t.net/addgene:59565 ; RRID:Addgene_59565)
