[The description below was written by a language model from this plasmid's Addgene catalogue record and pLannotate feature annotations shown in this document.]
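Description:
pTK296 is a 10,707 bp plasmid that serves as the DNA template for a self-amplifying Sindbis virus (SIN) replicon RNA. It is maintained in E. coli through a high-copy ColE1/pUC-type origin and selected with ampicillin via the β-lactamase gene and its native promoter. A bacteriophage SP6 promoter, which spans the plasmid's numbering origin, sits immediately upstream of the viral sequence so that the full-length replicon can be produced by in vitro transcription and delivered to mammalian cells as RNA rather than DNA.

The largest element is the Sindbis nonstructural polyprotein open reading frame (P1234, encoding nsP1–nsP4), which supplies the RNA-dependent RNA polymerase and associated activities that copy the genomic RNA and transcribe subgenomic RNA. According to the catalogue entry, it carries a P726S substitution in nsP2; such nsP2 changes are generally associated with reduced cytopathicity, although the record does not state the rationale. In place of the viral structural genes, a subgenomic promoter variant designated SGP(14) drives the payload: two K-turn RNA motifs placed ahead of a Kozak sequence and EGFP fused to a PEST degradation domain. The annotation identifies this domain as a mouse ornithine decarboxylase fragment, which shortens the reporter's half-life. The K-turn motifs and subgenomic promoter are not annotated in the feature table and are known only from the catalogue description.

K-turn motifs are binding sites for the RNA-binding protein L7Ae, so their placement in the 5′ UTR makes EGFP translation repressible by that protein. This fits the associated work on mammalian synthetic circuits built from RNA-binding proteins for RNA-only delivery, where the destabilized reporter gives a responsive readout of circuit state.
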