Features (pLannotate 1.2.2; 7 found; start..end, strand, type, name):
     60..7598    +  CDS            POLN_SINDV: Experimental evidence at protein level: Swiss-Prot protein existence level 1. [RNA-directed RNA polymerase nsP4]: RNA dependent RNA polymerase (PubMed:8107248, PubMed:7517863, PubMed:19036396). Replicates genomic and antigenomic RNA by recognizing replications specific signals. The early replication complex formed by the polyprotein P123 and nsP4 synthesizes minus-strand RNAs (PubMed:8107248, PubMed:7517863, PubMed:2529379). The late replication complex composed of fully processed nsP1-nsP4 is responsible for the production of genomic and subgenomic plus-strand RNAs (PubMed:8107248, PubMed:751
   7684..8400    +  CDS            EGFP: EGFP is a basic (constitutively fluorescent) green fluorescent protein published in 1996, derived from Aequorea victoria. It is reported to be a rapidly-maturing weak dimer with moderate acid sensitivity.
   8383..8526    +  CDS            Odc1 (fragment): DCOR_MOUSE - Also known as Odc. Experimental evidence at protein level: Swiss-Prot protein existence level 1. Catalyzes the first and rate-limiting step of polyamine biosynthesis that converts ornithine into putrescine, which is the precursor for the polyamines, spermidine and spermine. Polyamines are essential for cell proliferation and are implicated in cellular processes, ranging from DNA replication to apoptosis. From Mus musculus (Mouse).
   8878..8982    +  promoter       AmpR promoter: bla
   8983..9843    +  CDS            AmpR: β-lactamase; bla; confers resistance to ampicillin, carbenicillin, and related antibiotics
  10014..10602   +  rep_origin     ori: high-copy-number ColE1/pMB1/pBR322/pUC origin of replication
  10690..1       +  promoter       SP6 promoter (across the origin): promoter for bacteriophage SP6 RNA polymerase
>Addgene plasmid #59565 | pTK296 | depositor full sequence | sequence record 92970 | pTK296 sequence 10707 bps
ATTGACGGCGTAGTACACACTATTGAATCAAACAGCCGACCAATTGCACTACCATCACAATGGAGAAGCC
AGTAGTAAACGTAGACGTAGACCCCCAGAGTCCGTTTGTCGTGCAACTGCAAAAAAGCTTCCCGCAATTT
GAGGTAGTAGCACAGCAGGTCACTCCAAATGACCATGCTAATGCCAGAGCATTTTCGCATCTGGCCAGTA
AACTAATCGAGCTGGAGGTTCCTACCACAGCGACGATCTTGGACATAGGCAGCGCACCGGCTCGTAGAAT
GTTTTCCGAGCACCAGTATCATTGTGTCTGCCCCATGCGTAGTCCAGAAGACCCGGACCGCATGATGAAA
TATGCCAGTAAACTGGCGGAAAAAGCGTGCAAGATTACAAACAAGAACTTGCATGAGAAGATTAAGGATC
TCCGGACCGTACTTGATACGCCGGATGCTGAAACACCATCGCTCTGCTTTCACAACGATGTTACCTGCAA
CATGCGTGCCGAATATTCCGTCATGCAGGACGTGTATATCAACGCTCCCGGAACTATCTATCATCAGGCT
ATGAAAGGCGTGCGGACCCTGTACTGGATTGGCTTCGACACCACCCAGTTCATGTTCTCGGCTATGGCAG
GTTCGTACCCTGCGTACAACACCAACTGGGCCGACGAGAAAGTCCTTGAAGCGCGTAACATCGGACTTTG
CAGCACAAAGCTGAGTGAAGGTAGGACAGGAAAATTGTCGATAATGAGGAAGAAGGAGTTGAAGCCCGGG
TCGCGGGTTTATTTCTCCGTAGGATCGACACTTTATCCAGAACACAGAGCCAGCTTGCAGAGCTGGCATC
TTCCATCGGTGTTCCACTTGAATGGAAAGCAGTCGTACACTTGCCGCTGTGATACAGTGGTGAGTTGCGA
AGGCTACGTAGTGAAGAAAATCACCATCAGTCCCGGGATCACGGGAGAAACCGTGGGATACGCGGTTACA
CACAATAGCGAGGGCTTCTTGCTATGCAAAGTTACTGACACAGTAAAAGGAGAACGGGTATCGTTCCCTG
TGTGCACGTACATCCCGGCCACCATATGCGATCAGATGACTGGTATAATGGCCACGGATATATCACCTGA
CGATGCACAAAAACTTCTGGTTGGGCTCAACCAGCGAATTGTCATTAACGGTAGGACTAACAGGAACACC
AACACCATGCAAAATTACCTTCTGCCGATCATAGCACAAGGGTTCAGCAAATGGGCTAAGGAGCGCAAGG
ATGATCTTGATAACGAGAAAATGCTGGGTACTAGAGAACGCAAGCTTACGTATGGCTGCTTGTGGGCGTT
TCGCACTAAGAAAGTACATTCGTTTTATCGCCCACCTGGAACGCAGACCTGCGTAAAAGTCCCAGCCTCT
TTTAGCGCTTTTCCCATGTCGTCCGTATGGACGACCTCTTTGCCCATGTCGCTGAGGCAGAAATTGAAAC
TGGCATTGCAACCAAAGAAGGAGGAAAAACTGCTGCAGGTCTCGGAGGAATTAGTCATGGAGGCCAAGGC
TGCTTTTGAGGATGCTCAGGAGGAAGCCAGAGCGGAGAAGCTCCGAGAAGCACTTCCACCATTAGTGGCA
GACAAAGGCATCGAGGCAGCCGCAGAAGTTGTCTGCGAAGTGGAGGGGCTCCAGGCGGACATCGGAGCAG
CATTAGTTGAAACCCCGCGCGGTCACGTAAGGATAATACCTCAAGCAAATGACCGTATGATCGGACAGTA
TATCGTTGTCTCGCCAAACTCTGTGCTGAAGAATGCCAAACTCGCACCAGCGCACCCGCTAGCAGATCAG
GTTAAGATCATAACACACTCCGGAAGATCAGGAAGGTACGCGGTCGAACCATACGACGCTAAAGTACTGA
TGCCAGCAGGAGGTGCCGTACCATGGCCAGAATTCCTAGCACTGAGTGAGAGCGCCACGTTAGTGTACAA
CGAAAGAGAGTTTGTGAACCGCAAACTATACCACATTGCCATGCATGGCCCCGCCAAGAATACAGAAGAG
GAGCAGTACAAGGTTACAAAGGCAGAGCTTGCAGAAACAGAGTACGTGTTTGACGTGGACAAGAAGCGTT
GCGTTAAGAAGGAAGAAGCCTCAGGTCTGGTCCTCTCGGGAGAACTGACCAACCCTCCCTATCATGAGCT
AGCTCTGGAGGGACTGAAGACCCGACCTGCGGTCCCGTACAAGGTCGAAACAATAGGAGTGATAGGCACA
CCGGGGTCGGGCAAGTCAGCTATTATCAAGTCAACTGTCACGGCACGAGATCTTGTTACCAGCGGAAAGA
AAGAAAATTGTCGCGAAATTGAGGCCGACGTGCTAAGACTGAGGGGTATGCAGATTACGTCGAAGACAGT
AGATTCGGTTATGCTCAACGGATGCCACAAAGCCGTAGAAGTGCTGTACGTTGACGAAGCGTTCGCGTGC
CACGCAGGAGCACTACTTGCCTTGATTGCTATCGTCAGGCCCCGCAAGAAGGTAGTACTATGCGGAGACC
CCATGCAATGCGGATTCTTCAACATGATGCAACTAAAGGTACATTTCAATCACCCTGAAAAAGACATATG
CACCAAGACATTCTACAAGTATATCTCCCGGCGTTGCACACAGCCAGTTACAGCTATTGTATCGACACTG
CATTACGATGGAAAGATGAAAACCACGAACCCGTGCAAGAAGAACATTGAAATCGATATTACAGGGGCCA
CAAAGCCGAAGCCAGGGGATATCATCCTGACATGTTTCCGCGGGTGGGTTAAGCAATTGCAAATCGACTA
TCCCGGACATGAAGTAATGACAGCCGCGGCCTCACAAGGGCTAACCAGAAAAGGAGTGTATGCCGTCCGG
CAAAAAGTCAATGAAAACCCACTGTACGCGATCACATCAGAGCATGTGAACGTGTTGCTCACCCGCACTG
AGGACAGGCTAGTGTGGAAAACCTTGCAGGGCGACCCATGGATTAAGCAGCTCACTAACATACCTAAAGG
AAACTTTCAGGCTACTATAGAGGACTGGGAAGCTGAACACAAGGGAATAATTGCTGCAATAAACAGCCCC
ACTCCCCGTGCCAATCCGTTCAGCTGCAAGACCAACGTTTGCTGGGCGAAAGCATTGGAACCGATACTAG
CCACGGCCGGTATCGTACTTACCGGTTGCCAGTGGAGCGAACTGTTCCCACAGTTTGCGGATGACAAACC
ACATTCGGCCATTTACGCCTTAGACGTAATTTGCATTAAGTTTTTCGGCATGGACTTGACAAGCGGACTG
TTTTCTAAACAGAGCATCCCACTAACGTACCATCCCGCCGATTCAGCGAGGCCGGTAGCTCATTGGGACA
ACAGCCCAGGAACCCGCAAGTATGGGTACGATCACGCCATTGCCGCCGAACTCTCCCGTAGATTTCCGGT
GTTCCAGCTAGCTGGGAAGGGCACACAACTTGATTTGCAGACGGGGAGAACCAGAGTTATCTCTGCACAG
CATAACCTGGTCCCGGTGAACCGCAATCTTCCTCACGCCTTAGTCCCCGAGTACAAGGAGAAGCAACCCG
GCCCGGTCGAAAAATTCTTGAACCAGTTCAAACACCACTCAGTACTTGTGGTATCAGAGGAAAAAATTGA
AGCTCCCCGTAAGAGAATCGAATGGATCGCCCCGATTGGCATAGCCGGTGCAGATAAGAACTACAACCTG
GCTTTCGGGTTTCCGCCGCAGGCACGGTACGACCTGGTGTTCATCAACATTGGAACTAAATACAGAAACC
ACCACTTTCAGCAGTGCGAAGACCATGCGGCGACCTTAAAAACCCTTTCGCGTTCGGCCCTGAATTGCCT
TAACTCAGGAGGCACCCTCGTGGTGAAGTCCTATGGCTACGCCGACCGCAACAGTGAGGACGTAGTCACC
GCTCTTGCCAGAAAGTTTGTCAGGGTGTCTGCAGCGAGACCAGATTGTGTCTCAAGCAATACAGAAATGT
ACCTGATTTTCCGACAACTAGACAACAGCCGTACACGGCAATTCACCCCGCACCATCTGAATTGCGTGAT
TTCGTCCGTGTATGAGGGTACAAGAGATGGAGTTGGAGCCGCGCCGTCATACCGCACCAAAAGGGAGAAT
ATTGCTGACTGTCAAGAGGAAGCAGTTGTCAACGCAGCCAATCCGCTGGGTAGACCAGGCGAAGGAGTCT
GCCGTGCCATCTATAAACGTTGGCCGACCAGTTTTACCGATTCAGCCACGGAGACAGGCACCGCAAGAAT
GACTGTGTGCCTAGGAAAGAAAGTGATCCACGCGGTCGGCCCTGATTTCCGGAAGCACCCAGAAGCAGAA
GCCTTGAAATTGCTACAAAACGCCTACCATGCAGTGGCAGACTTAGTAAATGAACATAACATCAAGTCTG
TCGCCATTCCACTGCTATCTACAGGCATTTACGCAGCCGGAAAAGACCGCCTTGAAGTATCACTTAACTG
CTTGACAACCGCGCTAGACAGAACTGACGCGGACGTAACCATCTATTGCCTGGATAAGAAGTGGAAGGAA
AGAATCGACGCGGCACTCCAACTTAAGGAGTCTGTAACAGAGCTGAAGGATGAAGATATGGAGATCGACG
ATGAGTTAGTATGGATCCATCCAGACAGTTGCTTGAAGGGAAGAAAGGGATTCAGTACTACAAAAGGAAA
ATTGTATTCGTACTTCGAAGGCACCAAATTCCATCAAGCAGCAAAAGACATGGCGGAGATAAAGGTCCTG
TTCCCTAATGACCAGGAAAGTAATGAACAACTGTGTGCCTACATATTGGGTGAGACCATGGAAGCAATCC
GCGAAAAGTGCCCGGTCGACCATAACCCGTCGTCTAGCCCGCCCAAAACGTTGCCGTGCCTTTGCATGTA
TGCCATGACGCCAGAAAGGGTCCACAGACTTAGAAGCAATAACGTCAAAGAAGTTACAGTATGCTCCTCC
ACCCCCCTTCCTAAGCACAAAATTAAGAATGTTCAGAAGGTTCAGTGCACGAAAGTAGTCCTGTTTAATC
CGCACACTCCCGCATTCGTTCCCGCCCGTAAGTACATAGAAGTGCCAGAACAGCCTACCGCTCCTCCTGC
ACAGGCCGAGGAGGCCCCCGAAGTTGTAGCGACACCGTCACCATCTACAGCTGATAACACCTCGCTTGAT
GTCACAGACATCTCACTGGATATGGATGACAGTAGCGAAGGCTCACTTTTTTCGAGCTTTAGCGGATCGG
ACAACTCTATTACTAGTATGGACAGTTGGTCGTCAGGACCTAGTTCACTAGAGATAGTAGACCGAAGGCA
GGTGGTGGTGGCTGACGTTCATGCCGTCCAAGAGCCTGCCCCTATTCCACCGCCAAGGCTAAAGAAGATG
GCCCGCCTGGCAGCGGCAAGAAAAGAGCCCACTCCACCGGCAAGCAATAGCTCTGAGTCCCTCCACCTCT
CTTTTGGTGGGGTATCCATGTCCCTCGGATCAATTTTCGACGGAGAGACGGCCCGCCAGGCAGCGGTACA
ACCCCTGGCAACAGGCCCCACGGATGTGCCTATGTCTTTCGGATCGTTTTCCGACGGAGAGATTGATGAG
CTGAGCCGCAGAGTAACTGAGTCCGAACCCGTCCTGTTTGGATCATTTGAACCGGGCGAAGTGAACTCAA
TTATATCGTCCCGATCAGCCGTATCTTTTCCACTACGCAAGCAGAGACGTAGACGCAGGAGCAGGAGGAC
TGAATACTGACTAACCGGGGTAGGTGGGTACATATTTTCGACGGACACAGGCCCTGGGCACTTGCAAAAG
AAGTCCGTTCTGCAGAACCAGCTTACAGAACCGACCTTGGAGCGCAATGTCCTGGAAAGAATTCATGCCC
CGGTGCTCGACACGTCGAAAGAGGAACAACTCAAACTCAGGTACCAGATGATGCCCACCGAAGCCAACAA
AAGTAGGTACCAGTCTCGTAAAGTAGAAAATCAGAAAGCCATAACCACTGAGCGACTACTGTCAGGACTA
CGACTGTATAACTCTGCCACAGATCAGCCAGAATGCTATAAGATCACCTATCCGAAACCATTGTACTCCA
GTAGCGTACCGGCGAACTACTCCGATCCACAGTTCGCTGTAGCTGTCTGTAACAACTATCTGCATGAGAA
CTATCCGACAGTAGCATCTTATCAGATTACTGACGAGTACGATGCTTACTTGGATATGGTAGACGGGACA
GTCGCCTGCCTGGATACTGCAACCTTCTGCCCCGCTAAGCTTAGAAGTTACCCGAAAAAACATGAGTATA
GAGCCCCGAATATCCGCAGTGCGGTTCCATCAGCGATGCAGAACACGCTACAAAATGTGCTCATTGCCGC
AACTAAAAGAAATTGCAACGTCACGCAGATGCGTGAACTGCCAACACTGGACTCAGCGACATTCAATGTC
GAATGCTTTCGAAAATATGCATGTAATGACGAGTATTGGGAGGAGTTCGCTCGGAAGCCAATTAGGATTA
CCACTGAGTTTGTCACCGCATATGTAGCTAGACTGAAAGGCCCTAAGGCCGCCGCACTATTTGCAAAGAC
GTATAATTTGGTCCCATTGCAAGAAGTGCCTATGGATAGATTCGTCATGGACATGAAAAGAGACGTGAAA
GTTACACCAGGCACGAAACACACAGAAGAAAGACCGAAAGTACAAGTGATACAAGCCGCAGAACCCCTGG
CGACTGCTTACTTATGCGGGATTCACCGGGAATTAGTGCGTAGGCTTACGGCCGTCTTGCTTCCAAACAT
TCACACGCTTTTTGACATGTCGGCGGAGGATTTTGATGCAATCATAGCAGAACACTTCAAGCAAGGCGAC
CCGGTACTGGAGACGGATATCGCATCATTCGACAAAAGCCAAGACGACGCTATGGCGTTAACCGGTCTGA
TGATCTTGGAGGACCTGGGTGTGGATCAACCACTACTCGACTTGATCGAGTGCGCCTTTGGAGAAATATC
ATCCACCCATCTACCTACGGGTACTCGTTTTAAATTCGGGGCGATGATGAAATCCGGAATGTTCCTCACA
CTTTTTGTCAACACAGTTTTGAATGTCGTTATCGCCAGCAGAGTACTAGAAGAGCGGCTTAAAACGTCCA
GATGTGCAGCGTTCATTGGCGACGACAACATCATACATGGAGTAGTATCTGACAAAGAAATGGCTGAGAG
GTGCGCCACCTGGCTCAACATGGAGGTTAAGATCATCGACGCAGTCATCGGTGAGAGACCACCTTACTTC
TGCGGCGGATTTATCTTGCAAGATTCGGTTACTTCCACAGCGTGCCGCGTGGCGGATCCCCTGAAAAGGC
TGTTTAAGTTGGGTAAACCGCTCCCAGCCGACGACGAGCAAGACGAAGACAGAAGACGCGCTCTGCTAGA
TGAAACAAAGGCGTGGTTTAGAGTAGGTATAACAGGCACTTTAGCAGTGGCCGTGACGACCCGGTATGAG
GTAGACAATATTACACCTGTCCTACTGGCATTGAGAACTTTTGCCCAGAGCAAAAGAGCATTCCAAGCCA
TCAGAGGGGAAATAAAGCATCTCTACGGTGGTCCTAAATAGTCAGCATAGTGGGCGTGATCCGAAAGGTG
ACCCGGATCTGGGGCGTGATCCGAAAGGTGACCCGGATCCACCGGTCGCCACCATGGTGAGCAAGGGCGA
GGAGCTGTTCACCGGGGTGGTGCCCATCCTGGTCGAGCTGGACGGCGACGTAAACGGCCACAAGTTCAGC
GTGTCCGGCGAGGGCGAGGGCGATGCCACCTACGGCAAGCTGACCCTGAAGTTCATCTGCACCACCGGCA
AGCTGCCCGTGCCCTGGCCCACCCTCGTGACCACCCTGACCTACGGCGTGCAGTGCTTCAGCCGCTACCC
CGACCACATGAAGCAGCACGACTTCTTCAAGTCCGCCATGCCCGAAGGCTACGTCCAGGAGCGCACCATC
TTCTTCAAGGACGACGGCAACTACAAGACCCGCGCCGAGGTGAAGTTCGAGGGCGACACCCTGGTGAACC
GCATCGAGCTGAAGGGCATCGACTTCAAGGAGGACGGCAACATCCTGGGGCACAAGCTGGAGTACAACTA
CAACAGCCACAACGTCTATATCATGGCCGACAAGCAGAAGAACGGCATCAAGGTGAACTTCAAGATCCGC
CACAACATCGAGGACGGCAGCGTGCAGCTCGCCGACCACTACCAGCAGAACACCCCCATCGGCGACGGCC
CCGTGCTGCTGCCCGACAACCACTACCTGAGCACCCAGTCCGCCCTGAGCAAAGACCCCAACGAGAAGCG
CGATCACATGGTCCTGCTGGAGTTCGTGACCGCCGCCGGGATCACTCTCGGCATGGACGAGCTGTACAAG
AAGCTTAGCCATGGCTTCCCGCCGGAGGTGGAGGAGCAGGATGATGGCACGCTGCCCATGTCTTGTGCCC
AGGAGAGCGGGATGGACCGTCACCCTGCAGCCTGTGCTTCTGCTAGGATCAATGTGTAACTCGAGGAAGC
GCAGTACATAATGCTGCGCAGTGTTGCCACATAACCACTATATTAACCATTTATCTAGCGGACGCCAAAA
ACTCAATGTATTTCTGAGGAAGCGTGGTGCATAATGCCACGCAGCGTCTGCATAACTTTTATTATTTCTT
TTATTAATCAACAAAATTTTGTTTTTAACATTTCAAAAAAAAAAAAAAAAAAAAAAAAAAAAAAAAAAAA
GGGGAATTCGAGCTCGGGAATTAATTCTTGAAGACGAAAGGGCCTCGTGATACGCCTATTTTTATAGGTT
AATGTCATGATAATAATGGTTTCTTAGACGTCAGGTGGCACTTTTCGGGGAAATGTGCGCGGAACCCCTA
TTTGTTTATTTTTCTAAATACATTCAAATATGTATCCGCTCATGAGACAATAACCCTGATAAATGCTTCA
ATAATATTGAAAAAGGAAGAGTATGAGTATTCAACATTTCCGTGTCGCCCTTATTCCCTTTTTTGCGGCA
TTTTGCCTTCCTGTTTTTGCTCACCCAGAAACGCTGGTGAAAGTAAAAGATGCTGAAGATCAGTTGGGTG
CACGAGTGGGTTACATCGAACTGGATCTCAACAGCGGTAAGATCCTTGAGAGTTTTCGCCCCGAAGAACG
TTTTCCAATGATGAGCACTTTTAAAGTTCTGCTATGTGGCGCGGTATTATCCCGTGTTGACGCCGGGCAA
GAGCAACTCGGTCGCCGCATACACTATTCTCAGAATGACTTGGTTGAGTACTCACCAGTCACAGAAAAGC
ATCTTACGGATGGCATGACAGTAAGAGAATTATGCAGTGCTGCCATAACCATGAGTGATAACACTGCGGC
CAACTTACTTCTGACAACGATCGGAGGACCGAAGGAGCTAACCGCTTTTTTGCACAACATGGGGGATCAT
GTAACTCGCCTTGATCGTTGGGAACCGGAGCTGAATGAAGCCATACCAAACGACGAGCGTGACACCACGA
TGCCTGTAGCAATGGCAACAACGTTGCGCAAACTATTAACTGGCGAACTACTTACTCTAGCTTCCCGGCA
ACAATTAATAGACTGGATGGAGGCGGATAAAGTTGCAGGACCACTTCTGCGCTCGGCCCTTCCGGCTGGC
TGGTTTATTGCTGATAAATCTGGAGCCGGTGAGCGTGGGTCTCGCGGTATCATTGCAGCACTGGGGCCAG
ATGGTAAGCCCTCCCGTATCGTAGTTATCTACACGACGGGGAGTCAGGCAACTATGGATGAACGAAATAG
ACAGATCGCTGAGATAGGTGCCTCACTGATTAAGCATTGGTAACTGTCAGACCAAGTTTACTCATATATA
CTTTAGATTGATTTAAAACTTCATTTTTAATTTAAAAGGATCTAGGTGAAGATCCTTTTTGATAATCTCA
TGACCAAAATCCCTTAACGTGAGTTTTCGTTCCACTGAGCGTCAGACCCCGTAGAAAAGATCAAAGGATC
TTCTTGAGATCCTTTTTTTCTGCGCGTAATCTGCTGCTTGCAAACAAAAAAACCACCGCTACCAGCGGTG
GTTTGTTTGCCGGATCAAGAGCTACCAACTCTTTTTCCGAAGGTAACTGGCTTCAGCAGAGCGCAGATAC
CAAATACTGTCCTTCTAGTGTAGCCGTAGTTAGGCCACCACTTCAAGAACTCTGTAGCACCGCCTACATA
CCTCGCTCTGCTAATCCTGTTACCAGTGGCTGCTGCCAGTGGCGATAAGTCGTGTCTTACCGGGTTGGAC
TCAAGACGATAGTTACCGGATAAGGCGCAGCGGTCGGGCTGAACGGGGGGTTCGTGCACACAGCCCAGCT
TGGAGCGAACGACCTACACCGAACTGAGATACCTACAGCGTGAGCATTGAGAAAGCGCCACGCTTCCCGA
AGGGAGAAAGGCGGACAGGTATCCGGTAAGCGGCAGGGTCGGAACAGGAGAGCGCACGAGGGAGCTTCCA
GGGGGAAACGCCTGGTATCTTTATAGTCCTGTCGGGTTTCGCCACCTCTGACTTGAGCGTCGATTTTTGT
GATGCTCGTCAGGGGGGCGGAGCCTATGGAAAAACGCCAGCAACGCGAGCTCGTATGGACATATTGTCGT
TAGAACGCGGCTACAATTAATACATAACCTTATGTATCATACACATACGATTTAGGTGACACTATAG
