>Addgene plasmid #59565 | pTK296 | addgene partial sequence | sequence record 95607 | SP6 5'-ATTTAGGTGACACTATAG-3'
TAGCACAGCAGGTCACTCCAAATGACCATGCTAATGCCAGAGCATTTTCGCATCTGGCCAGTAAACTAAT
CGAGCTGGAGGTTCCTACCACAGCGACGATCTTGGACATAGGCAGCGCACCGGCTCGTAGAATGTTTTCC
GAGCACCAGTATCATTGTGTCTGCCCCATGCGTAGTCCAGAAGACCCGGACCGCATGATGAAATATGCCA
GTAAACTGGCGGAAAAAGCGTGCAAGATTACAAACAAGAACTTGCATGAGAAGATTAAGGATCTCCGGAC
CGTACTTGATACGCCGGATGCTGAAACACCATCGCTCTGCTTTCACAACGATGTTACCTGCAACATGCGT
GCCGAATATTCCGTCATGCAGGACGTGTATATCAACGCTCCCGGAACTATCTATCATCA
