>Addgene plasmid #59565 | pTK296 | addgene partial sequence | sequence record 95729 | EGFP-C 5'-CATGGTCCTGCTGGAGTTCGTG-3'
GATGATGGCACGCTGCCCATGTCTTGTGCCCAGGAGAGCGGGATGGACCGTCACCCTGCAGCCTGTGCTT
CTGCTAGGATCAATGTGTAACTCGAGGAAGCGCAGTACATAATGCTGCGCAGTGTTGCCACATAACCACT
ATATTAACCATTTATCTAGCGGACGCCAAAAACTCAATGTATTTCTGAGGAAGCGTGGTGCATAATGCCA
CGCAGCGTCTGCATAACTTTTATTATTTCTTTTATTAATCAACAAAATTTTGTTTTTAACATTTC
