>Addgene plasmid #59565 | pTK296 | addgene partial sequence | sequence record 96451 | EGFP-N 5'-CGTCGCCGTCCAGCTCGACCAG-3'
GGCGACCGGTGGATCCGGGTCACCTTTCGGATCACGCCCCAGATCCGGGTCACCTTTCGGATCACGCCCA
CTATGCTGACTATTTAGGACCACCGTAGAGATGCTTTATTTCCCCTCTGATGGCTTGGAATGCTCTTTTG
CTCTGGGCAAAAGTTCTCAATGCCAGTAGGACAGGTGTAATATTGTCTACCTCATACCGGGTCGTCACGG
CCACTGCTAAAGTGCCTGTTATACCTACTCTAAACCACGCCTTTGTTTCATCTAGCAGAGCGCGTCTTCT
GTCTTCGTCTTGCTCGTCGTCGGCTGGGAGCGGTTTACCCAACTTAAACAGCCTTTTCAGGGGATCCGCC
ACGCGGCACGCTGTGGAAGTAACCGAATCTTGCAAGATAAATCCGCCGCAGAAGTAAGGTGGTCTCTCAC
CGATGACTGCGTCGATGATCTTAACCTCCATGTTGAGCCAGGTGGCGCACCTCTCAGCCATTTCTTTGTC
AGATACTACTCCATGTATGATGTTGTCGTCGCCAATGAACGCTGCACATCTGGACGTTTTAAGCCGCTCT
TCTAGTACTCTGCTGGCGATAACGACATTCAAAACTGTGTTGACAAAAAGTGTGAGGAACATTCCGGATT
TCATCATCGCCCCGAATTTAAAACGAGTACCCGTAGGTAGATGGGTGGATGATATTTCTCCAAAGGCGCA
CTCGATCAAGTCGAGTAGTGGTTGATCCACACCCAGGTCCTCCAAGATCATCAGACCGGTTAACGCCATA
GCGTCGTCTTGGCT
