>Addgene plasmid #59565 | pTK296 | addgene partial sequence | sequence record 96452 | P1234-F 5'-AGACGTAGACGCAGGAGCAG-3'
CATATTTTCGACGGACACAGGCCCTGGGCACTTGCAAAAGAAGTCCGTTCTGCAGAACCAGCTTACAGAA
CCGACCTTGGAGCGCAATGTCCTGGAAAGAATTCATGCCCCGGTGCTCGACACGTCGAAAGAGGAACAAC
TCAAACTCAGGTACCAGATGATGCCCACCGAAGCCAACAAAAGTAGGTACCAGTCTCGTAAAGTAGAAAA
TCAGAAAGCCATAACCACTGAGCGACTACTGTCAGGACTACGACTGTATAACTCTGCCACAGATCAGCCA
GAATGCTATAAGATCACCTATCCGAAACCATTGTACTCCAGTAGCGTACCGGCGAACTACTCCGATCCAC
AGTTCGCTGTAGCTGTCTGTAACAACTATCTGCATGAGAACTATCCGACAGTAGCATCTTATCAGATTAC
TGACGAGTACGATGCTTACTTGGATATGGTAGACGGGACAGTCGCCTGCCTGGATACTGCAACCTTCTGC
CCCGCTAAGCTTAGAAGTTACCCGAAAAAACATGAGTATAGAGCCCCGAATATCCGCAGTGCGGTTCCAT
CAGCGATGCAGAACACGCTACAAAATGTGCTCATTGCCGCAACTAAAAGAAATTGCAACGTCACGCAGAT
GCGTGAACTGCCAACACTGGACTCAGCGACATTCAATGTCGAATGCTTTCGAA
